Addgene plasmid #185357: pcDNA3.1-N-Luc
Purpose: For mammalian expression of N-terminal half of Firefly luciferase for split-Luciferase experiments (amino acids 2-416).
Depositing lab: Ayaz Najafov. Depositing organization: University of Texas Southwestern Medical Center.
Backbone
  Vector backbone: pcDNA3.1
  Vector type: Mammalian Expression
  Selectable markers: Neomycin (select with G418)
Growth in bacteria
  Bacterial resistance: Ampicillin, 100 μg/mL
  Growth temperature: 37°C
  Growth strain: DH5alpha
  Copy number: High Copy
Gene/Insert
  Gene/Insert name: Firefly Luciferase
  Species: Firefly
  Insert size (bp): 1248
  Mutation: WT
  Cloning method: Restriction Enzyme; 5′ cloning site BamHI (unknown if destroyed); 3′ cloning site NotI (unknown if destroyed)
Terms and licenses: Academic/Nonprofit Terms; Industry Terms: Not Available to Industry
How to cite: pcDNA3.1-N-Luc was a gift from Ayaz Najafov (Addgene plasmid # 185357 ; http://n2t.net/addgene:185357 ; RRID:Addgene_185357)
