[The description below was written by a language model from this plasmid's Addgene catalogue record and pLannotate feature annotations shown in this document.]
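Description:
pcDNA3.1-N-Luc is a mammalian expression plasmid built on the pcDNA3.1 backbone that encodes the N-terminal half of firefly luciferase (amino acids 2-416, wild-type sequence) for split-luciferase experiments. The roughly 1.25 kb insert was cloned between BamHI and NotI sites and appears in the 6.6 kb annotated sequence as a luciferase fragment matching the luc+ version of the gene. It lies downstream of the human cytomegalovirus immediate-early enhancer and promoter and is followed by the bovine growth hormone polyadenylation signal, an arrangement that gives strong constitutive transcription in transfected mammalian cells. A T7 promoter between the CMV promoter and the coding region allows in vitro transcription or serves as a sequencing primer site.

The plasmid is maintained in E. coli at high copy number through a ColE1/pUC-type origin and is selected with ampicillin via the β-lactamase gene and its own promoter. An f1 origin is also present for single-stranded DNA production. For stable mammalian lines, an SV40 enhancer/early promoter drives the neomycin phosphotransferase gene, terminated by the SV40 poly(A) signal, conferring G418 resistance. The short annotated hits to an HIV-1 LTR, ble, lacI and the lac promoter/operator region are small fragments, most likely backbone remnants or incidental similarities rather than functional modules.

In split-luciferase complementation, the N-terminal fragment has little activity on its own and regains light output when brought close to the complementary C-terminal fragment, usually through interaction of proteins fused to each half. The record does not describe any fusion partner or epitope tag, so this construct presumably serves as an unfused control or as a parent for making fusions.
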