Features (pLannotate 1.2.2; 20 found; start..end, strand, type, name):
     28..80      -  misc_feature   bom (fragment): basis of mobility region from pBR322
    235..614     +  enhancer       CMV enhancer: human cytomegalovirus immediate early enhancer
    615..818     +  promoter       CMV promoter: human cytomegalovirus (CMV) immediate early promoter
    814..847     +  LTR            5' LTR (truncated) (fragment): truncated 5' long terminal repeat (LTR) from HIV-1
    863..881     +  promoter       T7 promoter: promoter for bacteriophage T7 RNA polymerase
    935..2179    +  CDS            luciferase (fragment): firefly luciferase; luc+; enhanced luc+ version of the luciferase gene
   2229..2453    +  polyA_signal   bGH poly(A) signal: bovine growth hormone polyadenylation signal
   2457..2478    +  promoter       SV40 promoter (fragment): SV40 enhancer and early promoter
   2499..2927    +  rep_origin     f1 ori (sequence partly withheld): f1 bacteriophage origin of replication; arrow indicates direction of (+) strand synthesis
   2941..3270    +  promoter       SV40 promoter: SV40 enhancer and early promoter
   3337..4128    +  CDS            neo: KKA2_KLEPN - Also known as kan, nptII. Experimental evidence at protein level: Swiss-Prot protein existence level 1. Resistance to kanamycin, neomycin, paromomycin, ribostamycin, butirosin and gentamicin B. From Klebsiella pneumoniae.
   4152..4310    +  CDS            ble (fragment): BLE_KLEPN - Experimental evidence at protein level: Swiss-Prot protein existence level 1. Binding protein with a strong affinity to the bleomycin family of antibiotics. Binds to CL990; an antimitotic-antibiotic compound. From Klebsiella pneumoniae.
   4305..4426    +  polyA_signal   SV40 poly(A) signal: SV40 polyadenylation signal
   4499..4515    -  protein_bind   lac operator: The lac repressor binds to the lac operator to inhibit transcription in E. coli. This inhibition can be relieved by adding lactose or isopropyl-β-D-thiogalactopyranoside (IPTG). lac repressor encoded by lacI
   4523..4553    -  promoter       lac promoter: promoter for the E. coli lac operon
   4568..4589    -  protein_bind   CAP binding site: CAP binding activates transcription in the presence of cAMP. E. coli catabolite activator protein
   4602..4694    -  CDS            lacI (fragment): lac repressor; lacI; The lac repressor binds to the lac operator to inhibit transcription in E. coli. This inhibition can be relieved by adding lactose or isopropyl-β-D-thiogalactopyranoside (IPTG).
   4877..5465    -  rep_origin     ori: high-copy-number ColE1/pMB1/pBR322/pUC origin of replication
   5636..6496    -  CDS            AmpR: β-lactamase; bla; confers resistance to ampicillin, carbenicillin, and related antibiotics
   6497..6601    -  promoter       AmpR promoter: bla
>Addgene plasmid #185357 | pcDNA3.1-N-Luc | addgene full sequence | sequence record 363972 | Addgene Partial NGS Result
GACGGATCGGGAGATCTCCCGATCCCCTATGGTGCACTCTCAGTACAATCTGCTCTGATGCCGCATAGTT
AAGCCAGTATCTGCTCCCTGCTTGTGTGTTGGAGGTCGCTGAGTAGTGCGCGAGCAAAATTTAAGCTACA
ACAAGGCAAGGCTTGACCGACAATTGCATGAAGAATCTGCTTAGGGTTAGGCGTTTTGCGCTGCTTCGCG
ATGTACGGGCCAGATATACGCGTTGACATTGATTATTGACTAGTTATTAATAGTAATCAATTACGGGGTC
ATTAGTTCATAGCCCATATATGGAGTTCCGCGTTACATAACTTACGGTAAATGGCCCGCCTGGCTGACCG
CCCAACGACCCCCGCCCATTGACGTCAATAATGACGTATGTTCCCATAGTAACGCCAATAGGGACTTTCC
ATTGACGTCAATGGGTGGAGTATTTACGGTAAACTGCCCACTTGGCAGTACATCAAGTGTATCATATGCC
AAGTACGCCCCCTATTGACGTCAATGACGGTAAATGGCCCGCCTGGCATTATGCCCAGTACATGACCTTA
TGGGACTTTCCTACTTGGCAGTACATCTACGTATTAGTCATCGCTATTACCATGGTGATGCGGTTTTGGC
AGTACATCAATGGGCGTGGATAGCGGTTTGACTCACGGGGATTTCCAAGTCTCCACCCCATTGACGTCAA
TGGGAGTTTGTTTTGGCACCAAAATCAACGGGACTTTCCAAAATGTCGTAACAACTCCGCCCCATTGACG
CAAATGGGCGGTAGGCGTGTACGGTGGGAGGTCTATATAAGCAGAGCTCTCTGGCTAACTAGAGAACCCA
CTGCTTACTGGCTTATCGAAATTAATACGACTCACTATAGGGAGACCCAAGCTGGCTAGCGTTTAAACTT
AAGCTTGGTACCGAGCTCGGATCCGAAGACGCCAAAAACATAAAGAAAGGCCCGGCGCCATTCTATCCGC
TGGAAGATGGAACCGCTGGAGAGCAACTGCATAAGGCTATGAAGAGATACGCCCTGGTTCCTGGAACAAT
TGCTTTTACAGATGCACATATCGAGGTGGACATCACTTACGCTGAGTACTTCGAAATGTCCGTTCGGTTG
GCAGAAGCTATGAAACGATATGGGCTGAATACAAATCACAGAATCGTCGTATGCAGTGAAAACTCTCTTC
AATTCTTTATGCCGGTGTTGGGCGCGTTATTTATCGGAGTTGCAGTTGCGCCCGCGAACGACATTTATAA
TGAACGTGAATTGCTCAACAGTATGGGCATTTCGCAGCCTACCGTGGTGTTCGTTTCCAAAAAGGGGTTG
CAAAAAATTTTGAACGTGCAAAAAAAGCTCCCAATCATCCAAAAAATTATTATCATGGATTCTAAAACGG
ATTACCAGGGATTTCAGTCGATGTACACGTTCGTCACATCTCATCTACCTCCCGGTTTTAATGAATACGA
TTTTGTGCCAGAGTCCTTCGATAGGGACAAGACAATTGCACTGATCATGAACTCCTCTGGATCTACTGGT
CTGCCTAAAGGTGTCGCTCTGCCTCATAGAACTGCCTGCGTGAGATTCTCGCATGCCAGAGATCCTATTT
TTGGCAATCAAATCATTCCGGATACTGCGATTTTAAGTGTTGTTCCATTCCATCACGGTTTTGGAATGTT
TACTACACTCGGATATTTGATATGTGGATTTCGAGTCGTCTTAATGTATAGATTTGAAGAAGAGCTGTTT
CTGAGGAGCCTTCAGGATTACAAGATTCAAAGTGCGCTGCTGGTGCCAACCCTATTCTCCTTCTTCGCCA
AAAGCACTCTGATTGACAAATACGATTTATCTAATTTACACGAAATTGCTTCTGGTGGCGCTCCCCTCTC
TAAGGAAGTCGGGGAAGCGGTTGCCAAGAGGTTCCATCTGCCAGGTATCAGGCAAGGATATGGGCTCACT
GAGACTACATCAGCTATTCTGATTACACCCGAGGGGGATGATAAACCGGGCGCGGTCGGTAAAGTTGTTC
CATTTTTTGAAGCGAAGGTTGTGGATCTGGATACCGGGAAAACGCTGGGCGTTAATCAAAGAGGCGAACT
GTGTGTGAGAGGTCCTATGATTATGTCCGGTTATGTAAACAATCCGGAAGCGACCAACGCCTTGATTGAC
AAGGATGGAGCGGCCCTCGAGTCTAGAGGGCCCGTTTAAACCCGCTGATCAGCCTCGACTGTGCCTTCTA
GTTGCCAGCCATCTGTTGTTTGCCCCTCCCCCGTGCCTTCCTTGACCCTGGAAGGTGCCACTCCCACTGT
CCTTTCCTAATAAAATGAGGAAATTGCATCGCATTGTCTGAGTAGGTGTCATTCTATTCTGGGGGGTGGG
GTGGGGCAGGACAGCAAGGGGGAGGATTGGGAAGACAATAGCAGGCATGCTGGGGATGCGGTGGGCTCTA
TGGCTTCTGAGGCGGAAAGAACCAGCTGGGGCTCTAGGGGGTATCCCC
[124 nt withheld, positions 2499-2622]
C
[91 nt withheld, positions 2624-2714]
A
[49 nt withheld, positions 2716-2764]
CCTTTGACGTTGGAGTCCACGTTCTTT
[37 nt withheld, positions 2792-2828]
ACCCTATCTCGGTCTATTCTTTTGATTTATAAGGGATTTTGCCGATTTCGGCCTATTGGTTAAAAAATGA
GCTGATTTAACAAAAATTTAACGCGAATTAATTCTGTGGAATGTGTGTCAGTTAGGGTGTGGAAAGTCCC
CAGGCTCCCCAGCAGGCAGAAGTATGCAAAGCATGCATCTCAATTAGTCAGCAACCAGGTGTGGAAAGTC
CCCAGGCTCCCCAGCAGGCAGAAGTATGCAAAGCATGCATCTCAATTAGTCAGCAACCATAGTCCCGCCC
CTAACTCCGCCCATCCCGCCCCTAACTCCGCCCAGTTCCGCCCATTCTCCGCCCCATGGCTGACTAATTT
TTTTTATTTATGCAGAGGCCGAGGCCGCCTCTGCCTCTGAGCTATTCCAGAAGTAGTGAGGAGGCTTTTT
TGGAGGCCTAGGCTTTTGCAAAAAGCTCCCGGGAGCTTGTATATCCATTTTCGGATCTGATCAAGAGACA
GGATGAGGATCGTTTCGCATGATTGAACAAGATGGATTGCACGCAGGTTCTCCGGCCGCTTGGGTGGAGA
GGCTATTCGGCTATGACTGGGCACAACAGACAATCGGCTGCTCTGATGCCGCCGTGTTCCGGCTGTCAGC
GCAGGGGCGCCCGGTTCTTTTTGTCAAGACCGACCTGTCCGGTGCCCTGAATGAACTGCAGGACGAGGCA
GCGCGGCTATCGTGGCTGGCCACGACGGGCGTTCCTTGCGCAGCTGTGCTCGACGTTGTCACTGAAGCGG
GAAGGGACTGGCTGCTATTGGGCGAAGTGCCGGGGCAGGATCTCCTGTCATCTCACCTTGCTCCTGCCGA
GAAAGTATCCATCATGGCTGATGCAATGCGGCGGCTGCATACGCTTGATCCGGCTACCTGCCCATTCGAC
CACCAAGCGAAACATCGCATCGAGCGAGCACGTACTCGGATGGAAGCCGGTCTTGTCGATCAGGATGATC
TGGACGAAGAGCATCAGGGGCTCGCGCCAGCCGAACTGTTCGCCAGGCTCAAGGCGCGCATGCCCGACGG
CGAGGATCTCGTCGTGACCCATGGCGATGCCTGCTTGCCGAATATCATGGTGGAAAATGGCCGCTTTTCT
GGATTCATCGACTGTGGCCGGCTGGGTGTGGCGGACCGCTATCAGGACATAGCGTTGGCTACCCGTGATA
TTGCTGAAGAGCTTGGCGGCGAATGGGCTGACCGCTTCCTCGTGCTTTACGGTATCGCCGCTCCCGATTC
GCAGCGCATCGCCTTCTATCGCCTTCTTGACGAGTTCTTCTGAGCGGGACTCTGGGGTTCGAAATGACCG
ACCAAGCGACGCCCAACCTGCCATCACGAGATTTCGATTCCACCGCCGCCTTCTATGAAAGGTTGGGCTT
CGGAATCGTTTTCCGGGACGCCGGCTGGATGATCCTCCAGCGCGGGGATCTCATGCTGGAGTTCTTCGCC
CACCCCAACTTGTTTATTGCAGCTTATAATGGTTACAAATAAAGCAATAGCATCACAAATTTCACAAATA
AAGCATTTTTTTCACTGCATTCTAGTTGTGGTTTGTCCAAACTCATCAATGTATCTTATCATGTCTGTAT
ACCGTCGACCTCTAGCTAGAGCTTGGCGTAATCATGGTCATAGCTGTTTCCTGTGTGAAATTGTTATCCG
CTCACAATTCCACACAACATACGAGCCGGAAGCATAAAGTGTAAAGCCTGGGGTGCCTAATGAGTGAGCT
AACTCACATTAATTGCGTTGCGCTCACTGCCCGCTTTCCAGTCGGGAAACCTGTCGTGCCAGCTGCATTA
ATGAATCGGCCAACGCGCGGGGAGAGGCGGTTTGCGTATTGGGCGCTCTTCCGCTTCCTCGCTCACTGAC
TCGCTGCGCTCGGTCGTTCGGCTGCGGCGAGCGGTATCAGCTCACTCAAAGGCGGTAATACGGTTATCCA
CAGAATCAGGGGATAACGCAGGAAAGAACATGTGAGCAAAAGGCCAGCAAAAGGCCAGGAACCGTAAAAA
GGCCGCGTTGCTGGCGTTTTTCCATAGGCTCCGCCCCCCTGACGAGCATCACAAAAATCGACGCTCAAGT
CAGAGGTGGCGAAACCCGACAGGACTATAAAGATACCAGGCGTTTCCCCCTGGAAGCTCCCTCGTGCGCT
CTCCTGTTCCGACCCTGCCGCTTACCGGATACCTGTCCGCCTTTCTCCCTTCGGGAAGCGTGGCGCTTTC
TCATAGCTCACGCTGTAGGTATCTCAGTTCGGTGTAGGTCGTTCGCTCCAAGCTGGGCTGTGTGCACGAA
CCCCCCGTTCAGCCCGACCGCTGCGCCTTATCCGGTAACTATCGTCTTGAGTCCAACCCGGTAAGACACG
ACTTATCGCCACTGGCAGCAGCCACTGGTAACAGGATTAGCAGAGCGAGGTATGTAGGCGGTGCTACAGA
GTTCTTGAAGTGGTGGCCTAACTACGGCTACACTAGAAGAACAGTATTTGGTATCTGCGCTCTGCTGAAG
CCAGTTACCTTCGGAAAAAGAGTTGGTAGCTCTTGATCCGGCAAACAAACCACCGCTGGTAGCGGTGGTT
TTTTTGTTTGCAAGCAGCAGATTACGCGCAGAAAAAAAGGATCTCAAGAAGATCCTTTGATCTTTTCTAC
GGGGTCTGACGCTCAGTGGAACGAAAACTCACGTTAAGGGATTTTGGTCATGAGATTATCAAAAAGGATC
TTCACCTAGATCCTTTTAAATTAAAAATGAAGTTTTAAATCAATCTAAAGTATATATGAGTAAACTTGGT
CTGACAGTTACCAATGCTTAATCAGTGAGGCACCTATCTCAGCGATCTGTCTATTTCGTTCATCCATAGT
TGCCTGACTCCCCGTCGTGTAGATAACTACGATACGGGAGGGCTTACCATCTGGCCCCAGTGCTGCAATG
ATACCGCGAGACCCACGCTCACCGGCTCCAGATTTATCAGCAATAAACCAGCCAGCCGGAAGGGCCGAGC
GCAGAAGTGGTCCTGCAACTTTATCCGCCTCCATCCAGTCTATTAATTGTTGCCGGGAAGCTAGAGTAAG
TAGTTCGCCAGTTAATAGTTTGCGCAACGTTGTTGCCATTGCTACAGGCATCGTGGTGTCACGCTCGTCG
TTTGGTATGGCTTCATTCAGCTCCGGTTCCCAACGATCAAGGCGAGTTACATGATCCCCCATGTTGTGCA
AAAAAGCGGTTAGCTCCTTCGGTCCTCCGATCGTTGTCAGAAGTAAGTTGGCCGCAGTGTTATCACTCAT
GGTTATGGCAGCACTGCATAATTCTCTTACTGTCATGCCATCCGTAAGATGCTTTTCTGTGACTGGTGAG
TACTCAACCAAGTCATTCTGAGAATAGTGTATGCGGCGACCGAGTTGCTCTTGCCCGGCGTCAATACGGG
ATAATACCGCGCCACATAGCAGAACTTTAAAAGTGCTCATCATTGGAAAACGTTCTTCGGGGCGAAAACT
CTCAAGGATCTTACCGCTGTTGAGATCCAGTTCGATGTAACCCACTCGTGCACCCAACTGATCTTCAGCA
TCTTTTACTTTCACCAGCGTTTCTGGGTGAGCAAAAACAGGAAGGCAAAATGCCGCAAAAAAGGGAATAA
GGGCGACACGGAAATGTTGAATACTCATACTCTTCCTTTTTCAATATTATTGAAGCATTTATCAGGGTTA
TTGTCTCATGAGCGGATACATATTTGAATGTATTTAGAAAAATAAACAAATAGGGGTTCCGCGCACATTT
CCCCGAAAAGTGCCACCTGACGTC
