>Addgene plasmid #185357 | pcDNA3.1-N-Luc | depositor partial sequence | sequence record 359528 | Insert sequence
CCCGCGCTCGCTACTTAGCTTGGTACCGAGCTCGGATCCTGTCCGGTTATGTAAACAATCCGGAAGCGAC
CAACGCCTTGATTGACAAGGATGGATGGCTACATTCTGGAGACATAGCTTACTGGGACGAAGACGAACAC
TTCTTCATCGTTGACCGCCTGAAGTCTCTGATTAAGTACAAAGGCTATCAGGTGGCTCCCGCTGAATTGG
AATCCATCTTGCTCCAACACCCCAACATCTTCGACGCAGGTGTCGCAGGTCTTCCCGACGATGACGCCGG
TGAACTTCCCGCCGCCGTTGTTGTTTTGGAGCACGGAAAGACGATGACGGAAAAAGAGATCGTGGATTAC
GTCGCCAGTCAAGTAACAACCGCGAAAAAGTTGCGCGGAGGAGTTGTGTTTGTGGACGAAGTACCGAAAG
GTCTTACCGGAAAACTCGACGCAAGAAAAATCAGAGAGATCCTCATAAAGGCCAAGAAGGGCGGAAAGAT
CGCCGTGGCGGCCGCTCGAGTCTAGAGGGCCCGTTTAAACCCGCTGATCAGCCTCGACTGTGCCTTCTAG
TTGCCAGCCATCTGTTGTTTGCCCCTCCCCCGTGCCTTCCTTGACCCTGGAAGGTGCCACTCCCACTGTC
CTTTCCTAATAAAATGAGGAAATTGCATCGCATTGTCTGAGTAGGTGTCATTCTATTCTGGGGGGTGGGG
TGGGGCAGGACAGCAAGGGGGAGGATTGGGAAGACAATAGCAGGCATGCTGGGGATGCGGTGGGCTCTAT
GGCTTCTGAGGCGGAAAGAACCAGCTGGGGCTCTAGGGGGTATCCCC
[91 nt withheld, positions 818-908]
CTTCGCTTTCTTCCCCTCCCTTCTCGCCACGTCGCCGGCTTTCCCCGT
